Addgene plasmid #67416: pET-DEST42-ARL1-V5-His6
Purpose: Expression of hArl1 with C-term V5 and His6 tag in E. coli
Depositing lab: Richard Kahn. Depositing organization: Emory University. Publication: Tool box: Plasmids for the expression or knockdown of human ARF Family GTPases (ARF/ARL/SAR) and their co-expression in bacteria with N-myristoyltransferases. Kerr SC, Kahn RA. Cell Logist. 2015 Sep 21;5(3):e1090523. doi: 10.1080/21592799.2015.1090523. eCollection 2015 Jul-Sep. PubMed 27057421.
Backbone
  Vector backbone: pET-DEST42
  Backbone manufacturer: Life Technologies
  Vector type: Bacterial Expression
Growth in bacteria
  Bacterial resistance: Ampicillin, 100 μg/mL
  Growth temperature: 37°C
  Growth strain: DH5alpha
  Copy number: High Copy
Gene/Insert
  Gene/Insert name: ARL1 (alt name: pRK6n-D42)
  Species: H. sapiens (human)
  Mutation: bp 231 C to T; silent mutation
  Entrez Gene: ARL1 (a.k.a. ARFL1)
  Promoter: T7/lacO
  Tag / fusion protein: V5 (C terminal on backbone); His (C terminal on backbone)
  Cloning method: Gateway Cloning
  Sequencing primers: 5′ T7; 3′ T7-term
Terms and licenses: Academic/Nonprofit Terms; Industry Terms: Not Available to Industry
How to cite: pET-DEST42-ARL1-V5-His6 was a gift from Richard Kahn (Addgene plasmid # 67416 ; http://n2t.net/addgene:67416 ; RRID:Addgene_67416)
