[The description below was written by a language model from this plasmid's Addgene catalogue record.]
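Description:
pET-DEST42-ARL1-V5-His6 is a bacterial expression plasmid for producing human ARL1 (ADP-ribosylation factor-like 1, also known as ARFL1), a small GTPase of the ARF family, in E. coli. It is built on the commercial pET-DEST42 Gateway destination vector, and the ARL1 open reading frame was introduced by Gateway recombination, so the coding sequence is expected to be flanked by the att sites left by that reaction. The plasmid is selected with ampicillin and is recorded as high copy; the record lists a standard cloning strain for propagation. No feature table is provided, so the origin of replication and other backbone elements are not itemised in the record.

Expression is driven by a T7 promoter coupled to a lac operator (T7/lacO). Transcription therefore depends on a host supplying T7 RNA polymerase and stays repressed by the lac repressor until an inducer is added, which allows controlled production of the protein. The insert is read through into backbone-encoded V5 epitope and hexahistidine tags, giving an ARL1 protein with both tags at its C terminus. The V5 tag permits antibody detection, and the His6 tag supports purification by immobilised metal affinity chromatography. C-terminal placement leaves the N terminus of the GTPase unmodified. The insert carries a single C-to-T change at base 231, which is silent and does not alter the protein sequence.

The construct belongs to a collection of plasmids for expressing or knocking down human ARF family GTPases, and its stated purpose is recombinant expression of tagged human ARL1 in E. coli.
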