>Addgene plasmid #67416 | pET-DEST42-ARL1-V5-His6 | addgene partial sequence | sequence record 118012 | T7term 5'-GCTAGTTATTGCTCAGCGG-3'
GGGCTTTGTTAGCAGCCGGATCAAACTCAATGGTGATGGTGATGATGACCGGTACGCGTAGAATCGAGAC
CGAGGAGAGGGTTAGGGATAGGCTTACCTTCAAGCTTCGAATTGATCACCACTTTGTACAAGAAAGCTGG
GTCCTGTCTGCTTTTTAATGTTTCAACTAACCATTCCATTGCCTCATCAAGGCCGGTGCCTTTGGTTGCT
GACGTTTTGAATATCTGCCATTTTCGGTCCTTCAAGGCAGGTAACCCAAGTGAATTTGCCATCTCTGAGG
AAGTCATGGCCTGTTCCATGTCCTGTTTATTTGCAAACACCACTAAAATGGCTTTTCTCAGCTCTTCTTC
CTCCAACATGGCAACTAACTCTGATTTGGAAATGCCAATTCGGTCTCGGTCACAACTGTCTACTACATAA
ATGACTGCATCTGTGTTTGAATAGTAACATCTCCAATATGGCCTGATACTTGTCTGTCCTCCTAAATCCC
AGACTTGGAATTTAAGGTTTTTGTACGTCACCGTCTCTACATTAAATCCAATGGTAGGTATAGTAGTAAC
AACTTCTCCCACTTGTAATCTGTACAAAATTGTGGTTTTTCCTGCTCCATCTAATCCCAAAATTAAAATT
CTCATTTCCCGAGTTCCAAACAGACTGGAAAATATACTTGAGAAAAAGCCACCCATGGTTCTATCTCCTT
CTAAGCCTGCTTTTTTGTACAAACTTGTGATATTCCTTCTTAAAGTTAAACAAAATTATTTCTAGAGGGG
AATTGTTATCCGCTCACAATTCCCCTATAGTGAGTCGTATTAATTTCGCGGGATCGAGATCTCGATCCTC
TACGCCGGACGCATCGTGGCCGGCATCACCGGCGCCACAGGTGCGGTTGCTGGCGCCTATATCGCCGACA
TCACCGATGGG
